>Addgene plasmid #186312 | PB_TRE_sg88-PDGFR_EF1a_eBFP2 | addgene full sequence | sequence record 366935 | Addgene NGS Result
GTTCGCTCCAAGCTGGGCTGTGTGCACGAACCCCCCGTTCAGCCCGACCGCTGCGCCTTATCCGGTAACT
ATCGTCTTGAGTCCAACCCGGTAAGACACGACTTATCGCCACTGGCAGCAGCCACTGGTAACAGGATTAG
CAGAGCGAGGTATGTAGGCGGTGCTACAGAGTTCTTGAAGTGGTGGCCTAACTACGGCTACACTAGAAGA
ACAGTATTTGGTATCTGCGCTCTGCTGAAGCCAGTTACCTTCGGAAAAAGAGTTGGTAGCTCTTGATCCG
GCAAACAAACCACCGCTGGTAGCGGTGGTTTTTTTGTTTGCAAGCAGCAGATTACGCGCAGAAAAAAAGG
ATCTCAAGAAGATCCTTTGATCTTTTCTACGGGGTCTGACGCTCAGTGGAACGAAAACTCACGTTAAGGG
ATTTTGGTCATGAGATTATCAAAAAGGATCTTCACCTAGATCCTTTTAAATTAAAAATGAAGTTTTAAAT
CAATCTAAAGTATATATGAGTAAACTTGGTCTGACAGTTACCAATGCTTAATCAGTGAGGCACCTATCTC
AGCGATCTGTCTATTTCGTTCATCCATAGTTGCCTGACTCCCCGTCGTGTAGATAACTACGATACGGGAG
GGCTTACCATCTGGCCCCAGTGCTGCAATGATACCGCGAGACCCACGCTCACCGGCTCCAGATTTATCAG
CAATAAACCAGCCAGCCGGAAGGGCCGAGCGCAGAAGTGGTCCTGCAACTTTATCCGCCTCCATCCAGTC
TATTAATTGTTGCCGGGAAGCTAGAGTAAGTAGTTCGCCAGTTAATAGTTTGCGCAACGTTGTTGCCATT
GCTACAGGCATCGTGGTGTCACGCTCGTCGTTTGGTATGGCTTCATTCAGCTCCGGTTCCCAACGATCAA
GGCGAGTTACATGATCCCCCATGTTGTGCAAAAAAGCGGTTAGCTCCTTCGGTCCTCCGATCGTTGTCAG
AAGTAAGTTGGCCGCAGTGTTATCACTCATGGTTATGGCAGCACTGCATAATTCTCTTACTGTCATGCCA
TCCGTAAGATGCTTTTCTGTGACTGGTGAGTACTCAACCAAGTCATTCTGAGAATAGTGTATGCGGCGAC
CGAGTTGCTCTTGCCCGGCGTCAATACGGGATAATACCGCGCCACATAGCAGAACTTTAAAAGTGCTCAT
CATTGGAAAACGTTCTTCGGGGCGAAAACTCTCAAGGATCTTACCGCTGTTGAGATCCAGTTCGATGTAA
CCCACTCGTGCACCCAACTGATCTTCAGCATCTTTTACTTTCACCAGCGTTTCTGGGTGAGCAAAAACAG
GAAGGCAAAATGCCGCAAAAAAGGGAATAAGGGCGACACGGAAATGTTGAATACTCATACTCTTCCTTTT
TCAATATTATTGAAGCATTTATCAGGGTTATTGTCTCATGAGCGGATACATATTTGAATGTATTTAGAAA
AATAAACAAATAGGGGTTCCGCGCACATTTCCCCGAAAAGTGCCACCTAAATTGTAAGCGTTAATATTTT
GTTAAAATTCGCGTTAAATTTTTGTTAAATCAGCTCATTTTTTAACCAATAGGCCGAAATCGGCAAAATC
CCTTATAAATCAAAAGAATAGACCGAGATAGGGT
[37 nt withheld, positions 1645-1681]
AAAGAACGTGGACTCCAACGTCAAAGG
[49 nt withheld, positions 1709-1757]
T
[91 nt withheld, positions 1759-1849]
G
[124 nt withheld, positions 1851-1974]
CCCATTCGCCATTCAGGCTGCGCAACTGTTGGGAAGGGCGATCGGTGCGGGCCTCTTCGCTATTACGCCA
GCTGGCGAAAGGGGGATGTGCTGCAAGGCGATTAAGTTGGGTAACGCCAGGGTTTTCCCAGTCACGACGT
TGTAAAACGACGGCCAGTGAGCGCGCCTCGTTCATTCACGTTTTTGAACCCGTGGAGGACGGGCAGACTC
GCGGTGCAAATGTGTTTTACAGCGTGATGGAGCAGATGAAGATGCTCGACACGCTGCAGAACACGCAGCT
AGATTAACCCTAGAAAGATAATCATATTGTGACGTACGTTAAAGATAATCATGTGTAAAATTGACGCATG
TGTTTTATCGGTCTGTATATCGAGGTTTATTTATTAATTTGAATAGATATTAAGTTTTATTATATTTACA
CTTACATACTAATAATAAATTCAACAAACAATTTATTTATGTTTATTTATTTATTAAAAAAAACAAAAAC
TCAAAATTTCTTCTATAAAGTAACAAAACTTTTATGAGGGACAGCCCCCCCCCAAAGCCCCCAGGGATGT
AATTACGTCCCTCCCCCGCTAGGGGGCAGCAGCGAGCCGCCCGGGGCTCCGCTCCGGTCCGGCGCTCCCC
CCGCATCCCCGAGCCGGCAGCGTGCGGGGACAGCCCGGGCACGGGGAAGGTGGCACGGGATCGCTTTCCT
CTGAACGCTTCTCGCTGCTCTTTGAGCCTGCAGACACCTGGGGGGATACGGGGAAAAGGCCTCCACGGCC
ACTAGTCTTTCGTCTTCAAGAATTCCTCGAGTTTACTCCCTATCAGTGATAGAGAACGTATGAAGAGTTT
ACTCCCTATCAGTGATAGAGAACGTATGCAGACTTTACTCCCTATCAGTGATAGAGAACGTATAAGGAGT
TTACTCCCTATCAGTGATAGAGAACGTATGACCAGTTTACTCCCTATCAGTGATAGAGAACGTATCTACA
GTTTACTCCCTATCAGTGATAGAGAACGTATATCCAGTTTACTCCCTATCAGTGATAGAGAACGTATAAG
CTTTAGGCGTGTACGGTGGGCGCCTATAAAAGCAGAGCTCGTTTAGTGAACCGTCAGATCGCCTGGAGCA
ATTCCACAACACTTTTGTCTTATACCAACTTTCCGTACCACTTCCTACCCTCGTAAAGGTCTAGAGCTAG
CGAATTCGAAGCCACCAACTGGCAGGTGCGTATGTCGAGGTAGGCGTGTACGGTGGGAGGCCTATATAAG
CAGAGCTCGTTTAGTGAACCGTCAGATCGCCTGGAGAATTGGCTAGCATCAACAAGTTTGTACAAAAAAG
TTGGCATGGAGACAGACACACTCCTGCTATGGGTACTGCTGCTCTGGGTTCCAGGTTCCACTGGTGACGG
AAGCCATCACCACCATCATCACGGTGCAAGTCCGGAGGATAAACTAGCCACGATTAAGAACAAACTGGCC
GAAATAAAGAATGAGCTAGCGAGAAATAAGAAAGAACTAGCAAATATAGAAAGAGAACTAGCAAAGAACG
AGAGAGACGAACAAAAACTCATCTCAGAAGAGGATCTGAATGCTGTGGGCCAGGACACGCAGGAGGTCAT
CGTGGTGCCACACTCCTTGCCCTTTAAGGTGGTGGTGATCTCAGCCATCCTGGCCCTGGTGGTGCTCACC
ATCATCTCCCTTATCATCCTCATCATGCTTTGGCAGAAGAAGCCACGTTAACGGTACCCCTCGACTGTGC
CTTCTAGTTGCCAGCCATCTGTTGTTTGCCCCTCCCCCGTGCCTTCCTTGACCCTGGAAGGTGCCACTCC
CACTGTCCTTTCCTAATAAAATGAGGAAATTGCATCGCATTGTCTGAGTAGGTGTCATTCTATTCTGGGG
GGTGGGGTGGGGCAGGACAGCAAGGGGGAGGATTGGGAAGACAATAGCAGGCATGCTGGGGATGCGGTGG
GCTCTTCGAATTTAAATCGGATCCAGCTGAATCTAAGTGGATCTGCGATCGCTCCGGTGCCCGTCAGTGG
GCAGAGCGCACATCGCCCACAGTCCCCGAGAAGTTGGGGGGAGGGGTCGGCAATTGAACGGGTGCCTAGA
GAAGGTGGCGCGGGGTAAACTGGGAAAGTGATGTCGTGTACTGGCTCCGCCTTTTTCCCGAGGGTGGGGG
AGAACCGTATATAAGTGCAGTAGTCGCCGTGAACGTTCTTTTTCGCAACGGGTTTGCCGCCAGAACACAG
CTGAAGCTTCGAGGGGCTCGCATCTCTCCTTCACGCGCCCGCCGCCCTACCTGAGGCCGCCATCCACGCC
GGTTGAGTCGCGTTCTGCCGCCTCCCGCCTGTGGTGCCTCCTGAACTGCGTCCGCCGTCTAGGTAAGTTT
AAAGCTCAGGTCGAGACCGGGCCTTTGTCCGGCGCTCCCTTGGAGCCTACCTAGACTCAGCCGGCTCTCC
ACGCTTTGCCTGACCCTGCTTGCTCAACTCTACGTCTTTGTTTCGTTTTCTGTTCTGCGCCGTTACAGAT
CTAAGCTGTGACCGGCGCCTACTCTAGAGCCGCCATGTCTAGACTGGACAAGAGCAAAGTCATAAACTCT
GCTCTGGAATTACTCAATGGAGTCGGTATCGAAGGCCTGACGACAAGGAAACTCGCTCAAAAGCTGGGAG
TTGAGCAGCCTACCCTGTACTGGCACGTGAAGAACAAGCGGGCCCTGCTCGATGCCCTGCCAATCGAGAT
GCTGGACAGGCATCATACCCACTCCTGCCCCCTGGAAGGCGAGTCATGGCAAGACTTTCTGCGGAACAAC
GCCAAGTCATACCGCTGTGCTCTCCTCTCACATCGCGACGGGGCTAAAGTGCATCTCGGCACCCGCCCAA
CAGAGAAACAGTACGAAACCCTGGAAAATCAGCTCGCGTTCCTGTGTCAGCAAGGCTTCTCCCTGGAGAA
CGCACTGTACGCTCTGTCCGCCGTGGGCCACTTTACACTGGGCTGCGTATTGGAGGAACAGGAGCATCAA
GTAGCAAAAGAGGAAAGAGAGACACCTACCACCGATTCTATGCCCCCACTTCTGAAACAAGCAATTGAGC
TGTTCGACCGGCAGGGAGCCGAACCTGCCTTCCTTTTCGGCCTGGAACTAATCATATGTGGCCTGGAGAA
ACAGCTAAAGTGCGAAAGCGGCGGGCCGACCGACGCCCTTGACGATTTTGACTTAGACATGCTCCCAGCC
GATGCCCTTGACGACTTTGACCTTGATATGCTGCCTGCTGACGCTCTTGACGATTTTGACCTTGACATGC
TCCCCGGGGAGGGCAGAGGAAGTCTTCTAACATGCGGTGACGTGGAGGAGAATCCCGGCCCTATGGTGAG
CAAGGGCGAGGAGCTGTTCACCGGGGTGGTGCCCATCCTGGTCGAGCTGGACGGCGACGTAAACGGCCAC
AAGTTCAGCGTGAGGGGCGAGGGCGAGGGCGATGCCACCAACGGCAAGCTGACCCTGAAGTTCATCTGCA
CCACCGGCAAGCTGCCCGTGCCCTGGCCCACCCTCGTGACCACCCTGAGCCACGGCGTGCAGTGCTTCGC
CCGCTACCCCGACCACATGAAGCAGCACGACTTCTTCAAGTCCGCCATGCCCGAAGGCTACGTCCAGGAG
CGCACCATCTTCTTCAAGGACGACGGCACCTACAAGACCCGCGCCGAGGTGAAGTTCGAGGGCGACACCC
TAGTGAACCGCATCGAGCTGAAGGGCGTCGACTTCAAGGAGGACGGCAACATCCTGGGGCACAAGCTGGA
GTACAACTTCAACAGCCACAACATCTATATCATGGCCGTCAAGCAGAAGAACGGCATCAAGGTGAACTTC
AAGATCCGCCACAACGTGGAGGACGGCAGCGTGCAGCTCGCCGACCACTACCAGCAGAACACCCCCATCG
GCGACGGCCCCGTGCTGCTGCCCGACAGCCACTACCTGAGCACCCAGTCCGTGCTGAGCAAAGACCCCAA
CGAGAAGCGCGATCACATGGTCCTGCTGGAGTTCCGCACCGCCGCCGGGATCACTCTCGGCATGGACGAG
CTGTACAAGGAGGGCAGAGGAAGTCTTCTAACATGCGGTGACGTGGAGGAGAATCCCGGCCCTATGACCG
AGTACAAGCCCACGGTGCGCCTCGCCACCCGCGACGACGTCCCCAGGGCCGTACGCACCCTCGCCGCCGC
GTTCGCCGACTACCCCGCCACGCGCCACACCGTCGATCCGGACCGCCACATCGAGCGGGTCACCGAGCTG
CAAGAACTCTTCCTCACGCGCGTCGGGCTCGACATCGGCAAGGTGTGGGTCGCGGACGACGGCGCCGCGG
TGGCGGTCTGGACCACGCCGGAGAGCGTCGAAGCGGGGGCGGTGTTCGCCGAGATCGGCCCGCGCATGGC
CGAGTTGAGCGGTTCCCGGCTGGCCGCGCAGCAACAGATGGAAGGCCTCCTGGCGCCGCACCGGCCCAAG
GAGCCCGCGTGGTTCCTGGCCACCGTCGGCGTCTCGCCCGACCACCAGGGCAAGGGTCTGGGCAGCGCCG
TCGTGCTCCCCGGAGTGGAGGCGGCCGAGCGCGCCGGGGTGCCCGCCTTCCTGGAGACCTCCGCGCCCCG
CAACCTCCCCTTCTACGAGCGGCTCGGCTTCACCGTCACCGCCGACGTCGAGGTGCCCGAAGGACCGCGC
ACCTGGTGCATGACCCGCAAGCCCGGTGCCTGAAATCAACCTCTGGATTACAAAATTTGTGGGTAAACTT
GTTTATTGCAGCTTATAATGGTTACAAATAAAGCAATAGCATCACAAATTTCACAAATAAAGCATTTTTT
TCACTGCATTCTAGTTGTGGTTTGTCCAAACTCATCAATGTATCTTATCATGTCTGGAATTGACTCAAAT
GATGTCAATTAGTCTATCAGAAGCTCATCTGGTCTCCCTTCCGGGGGACAAGACATCCCTGTTTAATATT
TAAACAGCAGTGTTCCCAAACTGGGTTCTTATATCCCTTGCTCTGGTCAACCAGGTTGCAGGGTTTCCTG
TCCTCACAGGAACGAAGTCCCTAAAGAAACAGTGGCAGCCAGGTTTAGCCCCGGAATTGACTGGATTCCT
TTTTTAGGGCCCATTGGTATGGCTTTTTCCCCGTATCCCCCCAGGTGTCTGCAGGCTCAAAGAGCAGCGA
GAAGCGTTCAGAGGAAAGCGATCCCGTGCCACCTTCCCCGTGCCCGGGCTGTCCCCGCACGCTGCCGGCT
CGGGGATGCGGGGGGAGCGCCGGACCGGAGCGGAGCCCCGGGCGGCTCGCTGCTGCCCCCTAGCGGGGGA
GGGACGTAATTACATCCCTGGGGGCTTTGGGGGGGGGCTGTCCCTGATATCTATAACAAGAAAATATATA
TATAATAAGTTATCACGTAAGTAGAACATGAAATAACAATATAATTATCGTATGAGTTAAATCTTAAAAG
TCACGTAAAAGATAATCATGCGTCATTTTGACTCACGCGGTCGTTATAGTTCAAAATCAGTGACACTTAC
CGCATTGACAAGCACGCCTCACGGGAGCTCCAAGCGGCGACTGAGATGTCCTAAATGCACAGCGACGGAT
TCGCGCTATTTAGAAAGAGAGAGCAATATTTCAAGAATGCATGCGTCAATTTTACGCAGACTATCTTTCT
AGGGTTAATCTAGCTGCATCAGGATCATATCGTCGGGTCTTTTTTCCGGCTCAGTCATCGCCCAAGCTGG
CGCTATCTGGGCATCGGGGAGGAAGAAGCCCGTGCCTTTTCCCGCGAGGTTGAAGCGGCATGGAAAGAGT
TTGCCGAGGATGACTGCTGCTGCATTGACGTTGAGCGAAAACGCACGTTTACCATGATGATTCGGGAAGG
TGTGGCCATGCACGCCTTTAACGGTGAACTGTTCGTTCAGGCCACCTGGGATACCAGTTCGTCGCGGCTT
TTCCGGACACAGTTCCGGATGGTCAGCCCGAAGCGCATCAGCAACCCGAACAATACCGGCGACAGCCGGA
ACTGCCGTGCCGGTGTGCAGATTAATGACAGCGGTGCGGCGCTGGGATATTACGTCAGCGAGGACGGGTA
TCCTGGCTGGATGCCGCAGAAATGGACATGGATACCCCGTGAGTTACCCGGCGGGCGCGCTTGGCGTAAT
CATGGTCATAGCTGTTTCCTGTGTGAAATTGTTATCCGCTCACAATTCCACACAACATACGAGCCGGAAG
CATAAAGTGTAAAGCCTGGGGTGCCTAATGAGTGAGCTAACTCACATTAATTGCGTTGCGCTCACTGCCC
GCTTTCCAGTCGGGAAACCTGTCGTGCCAGCTGCATTAATGAATCGGCCAACGCGCGGGGAGAGGCGGTT
TGCGTATTGGGCGCTCTTCCGCTTCCTCGCTCACTGACTCGCTGCGCTCGGTCGTTCGGCTGCGGCGAGC
GGTATCAGCTCACTCAAAGGCGGTAATACGGTTATCCACAGAATCAGGGGATAACGCAGGAAAGAACATG
TGAGCAAAAGGCCAGCAAAAGGCCAGGAACCGTAAAAAGGCCGCGTTGCTGGCGTTTTTCCATAGGCTCC
GCCCCCCTGACGAGCATCACAAAAATCGACGCTCAAGTCAGAGGTGGCGAAACCCGACAGGACTATAAAG
ATACCAGGCGTTTCCCCCTGGAAGCTCCCTCGTGCGCTCTCCTGTTCCGACCCTGCCGCTTACCGGATAC
CTGTCCGCCTTTCTCCCTTCGGGAAGCGTGGCGCTTTCTCATAGCTCACGCTGTAGGTATCTCAGTTCGG
TGTAGGTC
Features (pLannotate 1.2.2; 26 found; start..end, strand, type, name):
    528..1388    -  CDS            AmpR: β-lactamase; bla; confers resistance to ampicillin, carbenicillin, and related antibiotics
   1389..1493    -  promoter       AmpR promoter: bla
   1546..1974    -  rep_origin     f1 ori (sequence partly withheld): f1 bacteriophage origin of replication; arrow indicates direction of (+) strand synthesis
   1979..2134    -  CDS            lacZα (fragment): LacZα fragment of β-galactosidase; lacZ fragment
   2136..2255    +  CDS            B (fragment): PORTL_LAMBD - Experimental evidence at protein level: Swiss-Prot protein existence level 1. Forms the portal vertex of the capsid (PubMed:6228056, PubMed:6232391). This portal plays critical roles in head assembly, genome packaging, neck/tail attachment, and genome ejection (Probable). The portal protein multimerizes as a single ring-shaped homododecamer arranged around a central channel (PubMed:6232391). Binds to the terminase subunits to form the packaging machine (PubMed:7799432). From Escherichia phage lambda (Bacteriophage lambda).
   2773..3151    +  promoter       TRE3G promoter: 3rd-generation Tet-responsive promoter that can be activated by binding of Tet-On® 3G
   3203..3241    +  promoter       minimal CMV promoter: human cytomegalovirus (CMV) immediate early promoter
   3287..3304    +  protein_bind   attB1 (fragment): mutant version of attB; core recombination site for the Gateway® BP reaction BP Clonase™
   3310..3372    +  sig_peptide    Igκ leader: leader sequence from mouse immunoglobulin κ light chain
   3556..3702    +  CDS            PDGFRβ TM domain: transmembrane domain from platelet derived growth factor receptor beta
   3719..3926    +  polyA_signal   bGH poly(A) signal: bovine growth hormone polyadenylation signal
   4003..4214    +  promoter       EF-1α core promoter: core promoter for human elongation factor EF-1α
   4227..4495    +  LTR            5' LTR (truncated): truncated 5' long terminal repeat (LTR) from human T-cell leukemia virus (HTLV) type 1
   4529..5226    +  CDS            rtTA3 (fragment): reverse tetracycline transactivator 3 activates expression from Tet-responsive promoters in the presence of doxycycline
   5156..5266    +  CDS            VP48: 3 tandem repeats of the minimal activation domain of herpes simplex virus VP16 (Cheng et al., 2013)
   5327..6043    +  CDS            EBFP2: EBFP2 is a basic (constitutively fluorescent) blue fluorescent protein published in 2007, derived from Aequorea victoria. It is reported to be a rapidly-maturing monomer with moderate acid sensitivity.
   6098..6697    +  CDS            PuroR: puromycin N-acetyltransferase; pac from Streptomyces alboniger; confers resistance to puromycin
   6698..6725    +  misc_feature   WPRE (fragment): woodchuck hepatitis virus posttranscriptional regulatory element
   6730..6851    +  polyA_signal   SV40 poly(A) signal: SV40 polyadenylation signal
   6869..6961    +  ncRNA          G-CSF SLDE: Accession: RF00183 - G-CSF factor stem-loop destabilising element (SLDE)
   7658..8125    +  CDS            B (fragment): PORTL_LAMBD - Experimental evidence at protein level: Swiss-Prot protein existence level 1. Forms the portal vertex of the capsid (PubMed:6228056, PubMed:6232391). This portal plays critical roles in head assembly, genome packaging, neck/tail attachment, and genome ejection (Probable). The portal protein multimerizes as a single ring-shaped homododecamer arranged around a central channel (PubMed:6232391). Binds to the terminase subunits to form the packaging machine (PubMed:7799432). From Escherichia phage lambda (Bacteriophage lambda).
   8163..8179    -  protein_bind   lac operator: The lac repressor binds to the lac operator to inhibit transcription in E. coli. This inhibition can be relieved by adding lactose or isopropyl-β-D-thiogalactopyranoside (IPTG). lac repressor encoded by lacI
   8187..8217    -  promoter       lac promoter: promoter for the E. coli lac operon
   8232..8253    -  protein_bind   CAP binding site: CAP binding activates transcription in the presence of cAMP. E. coli catabolite activator protein
   8266..8358    -  CDS            lacI (fragment): lac repressor; lacI; The lac repressor binds to the lac operator to inhibit transcription in E. coli. This inhibition can be relieved by adding lactose or isopropyl-β-D-thiogalactopyranoside (IPTG).
   8541..357     -  rep_origin     ori (across the origin): high-copy-number ColE1/pMB1/pBR322/pUC origin of replication
