[The description below was written by a language model from this plasmid's Addgene catalogue record and pLannotate feature annotations shown in this document.]
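Description:
PB_TRE_sg88-PDGFR_EF1a_eBFP2 is an 8.8 kb mammalian expression plasmid built on a commercial PiggyBac (PB) transposon backbone, designed for making stable cell lines that inducibly display a synthetic cell-adhesion molecule. It is propagated in E. coli at high copy through a ColE1/pUC-type origin with ampicillin selection (AmpR), and it also carries an f1 origin and lac-region remnants from the cloning backbone. The catalogue entry states that the cargo is flanked by PiggyBac sites for transposase-mediated genomic integration. These terminal repeats are not annotated in the feature table, and the short phage lambda "B" fragment matches on either side of the cargo are most likely stuffer sequence or spurious hits.

The payload consists of two units. In the first, a TRE3G Tet-responsive promoter with a minimal CMV promoter drives sg88-PDGFR, a 396 bp synthetic insert. It comprises an Igκ leader for secretory targeting, the sg88 helixCAM module with His and myc tags (recorded in the catalogue but not annotated), and the PDGFRβ transmembrane domain that anchors it at the cell surface, followed by a bGH polyadenylation signal. In the second, an EF-1α core promoter with an HTLV-1 LTR-derived enhancer element constitutively expresses a reverse tetracycline transactivator (rtTA3-type), then eBFP2, then puromycin N-acetyltransferase, ending in an SV40 poly(A) signal. eBFP2 was inserted between rtTA and the puromycin gene; the linking elements between these three coding regions are not annotated.

Integrated cells can therefore be selected with puromycin and identified by blue fluorescence, while doxycycline switches on surface display of sg88. The construct is intended for programmable cell–cell assembly experiments in human cells.
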