Addgene plasmid #186312: PB_TRE_sg88-PDGFR_EF1a_eBFP2
Purpose: Plasmid for inducible mammalian cell expression of the sg88 helixCAM and constitutive expression of an identifying fluorescent protein (eBFP2). Flanked with PiggyBac sites for easy line construction.
Depositing lab: George Church. Depositing organization: Harvard Medical School. Publication: helixCAM: A platform for programmable cellular assembly in bacteria and human cells. Chao G, Wannier TM, Gutierrez C, Borders NC, Appleton E, Chadha A, Lebar T, Church GM. Cell. 2022 Aug 23. pii: S0092-8674(22)01061-3. doi: 10.1016/j.cell.2022.08.012. PubMed 36055250.
Backbone
  Vector backbone: PB
  Backbone manufacturer: SBI
  Modifications to backbone: eBFP2 inserted between rtTA and puromycin resistance gene
  Vector type: Mammalian Expression
  Selectable markers: Puromycin
Growth in bacteria
  Bacterial resistance: Ampicillin, 100 μg/mL
  Growth temperature: 37°C
  Growth strain: DH5alpha
  Copy number: High Copy
Gene/Insert 1
  Gene/Insert name: sg88-PDGFR
  Species: Synthetic
  Insert size (bp): 396
  Tag / fusion protein: His, myc
Gene/Insert 2
  Gene/Insert name: eBFP2
  Species: Synthetic
  Insert size (bp): 717
Terms and licenses: Academic/Nonprofit Terms; Industry Terms: Not Available to Industry
How to cite: PB_TRE_sg88-PDGFR_EF1a_eBFP2 was a gift from George Church (Addgene plasmid # 186312 ; http://n2t.net/addgene:186312 ; RRID:Addgene_186312)
